>Addgene plasmid #136867 | pEBTetDBl-CLIP-Cep57 | depositor full sequence | sequence record 264162 | Full Sequence
TTGTACAAAGTGGTGATGGCAGCTAGCGGCGCGCCCGGCCGCGGGGCAGTGCATGTAATCCCTTCAGTTG
GTTGGTACAACTTGCCAACTGGGCCCTGTTCCACATGTGACACGGGGGGGGACCAAACACAAAGGGGTTC
TCTGACTGTAGTTGACATCCTTATAAATGGATGTGCACATTTGCCAACACTGAGTGGCTTTCATCCTGGA
GCAGACTTTGCAGTCTGTGGACTGCAACACAACATTGCCTTTATGTGTAACTCTTGGCTGAAGCTCTTAC
ACCAATGCTGGGGGACATGTACCTCCCAGGGGCCCAGGAAGACTACGGGAGGCTACACCAACGTCAATCA
GAGGGGCCTGTGTAGCTACCGATAAGCGGACCCTCAAGAGGGCATTAGCAATAGTGTTTATAAGGCCCCC
TTGTTAACCCTAAACGGGTAGCATATGCTTCCCGGGTAGTAGTATATACTATCCAGACTAACCCTAATTC
AATAGCATATGTTACCCAACGGGAAGCATATGCTATCGAATTAGGGTTAGTAAAAGGGTCCTAAGGAACA
GCGATATCTCCCACCCCATGAGCTGTCACGGTTTTATTTACATGGGGTCAGGATTCCACGAGGGTAGTGA
ACCATTTTAGTCACAAGGGCAGTGGCTGAAGATCAAGGAGCGGGCAGTGAACTCTCCTGAATCTTCGCCT
GCTTCTTCATTCTCCTTCGTTTAGCTAATAGAATAACTGCTGAGTTGTGAACAGTAAGGTGTATGTGAGG
TGCTCGAAAACAAGGTTTCAGGTGACGCCCCCAGAATAAAATTTGGACGGGGGGTTCAGTGGTGGCATTG
TGCTATGACACCAATATAACCCTCACAAACCCCTTGGGCAATAAATACTAGTGTAGGAATGAAACATTCT
GAATATCTTTAACAATAGAAATCCATGGGGTGGGGACAAGCCGTAAAGACTGGATGTCCATCTCACACGA
ATTTATGGCTATGGGCAACACATAATCCTAGTGCAATATGATACTGGGGTTATTAAGATGTGTCCCAGGC
AGGGACCAAGACAGGTGAACCATGTTGTTACACTCTATTTGTAACAAGGGGAAAGAGAGTGGACGCCGAC
AGCAGCGGACTCCACTGGTTGTCTCTAACACCCCCGAAAATTAAACGGGGCTCCACGCCAATGGGGCCCA
TAAACAAAGACAAGTGGCCACTCTTTTTTTTGAAATTGTGGAGTGGGGGCACGCGTCAGCCCCCACACGC
CGCCCTGCGGTTTTGGACTGTAAAATAAGGGTGTAATAACTTGGCTGATTGTAACCCCGCTAACCACTGC
GGTCAAACCACTTGCCCACAAAACCACTAATGGCACCCCGGGGAATACCTGCATAAGTAGGTGGGCGGGC
CAAGATAGGGGCGCGATTGCTGCGATCTGGAGGACAAATTACACACACTTGCGCCTGAGCGCCAAGCACA
GGGTTGTTGGTCCTCATATTCACGAGGTCGCTGAGAGCACGGTGGGCTAATGTTGCCATGGGTAGCATAT
ACTACCCAAATATCTGGATAGCATATGCTATCCTAATCTATATCTGGGTAGCATAGGCTATCCTAATCTA
TATCTGGGTAGCATATGCTATCCTAATCTATATCTGGGTAGTATATGCTATCCTAATTTATATCTGGGTA
GCATAGGCTATCCTAATCTATATCTGGGTAGCATATGCTATCCTAATCTATATCTGGGTAGTATATGCTA
TCCTAATCTGTATCCGGGTAGCATATGCTATCCTAATAGAGATTAGGGTAGTATATGCTATCCTAATTTA
TATCTGGGTAGCATATACTACCCAAATATCTGGATAGCATATGCTATCCTAATCTATATCTGGGTAGCAT
ATGCTATCCTAATCTATATCTGGGTAGCATAGGCTATCCTAATCTATATCTGGGTAGCATATGCTATCCT
AATCTATATCTGGGTAGTATATGCTATCCTAATTTATATCTGGGTAGCATAGGCTATCCTAATCTATATC
TGGGTAGCATATGCTATCCTAATCTATATCTGGGTAGTATATGCTATCCTAATCTGTATCCGGGTAGCAT
ATGCTATCCTCATGCATATACAGTCAGCATATGATACCCAGTAGTAGAGTGGGAGTGCTATCCTTTGCAT
ATGCCGCCACCTCCCAAGGGGGCGTGAATTTTCGCTGCTTGTCCTTTTCCTGCTGGTTGCTCCCATTCTT
AGGTGAATTTAAGGAGGCCAGGCTAAAGCCGTCGCATGTCTGATTGCTCACCAGGTAAATGTCGCTAATG
TTTTCCAACGCGAGAAGGTGTTGAGCGCGGAGCTGAGTGACGTGACAACATGGGTATGCCCAATTGCCCC
ATGTTGGGAGGACGAAAATGGTGACAAGACAGATGGCCAGAAATACACCAACAGCACGCATGATGTCTAC
TGGGGATTTATTCTTTAGTGCGGGGGAATACACGGCTTTTAATACGATTGAGGGCGTCTCCTAACAAGTT
ACATCACTCCTGCCCTTCCTCACCCTCATCTCCATCACCTCCTTCATCTCCGTCATCTCCGTCATCACCC
TCCGCGGCAGCCCCTTCCACCATAGGTGGAAACCAGGGAGGCAAATCTACTCCATCGTCAAAGCTGCACA
CAGTCACCCTGATATTGCAGGTAGGAGCGGGCTTTGTCATAACAAGGTCCTTAATCGCATCCTTCAAAAC
CTCAGCAAATATATGAGTTTGTAAAAAGACCATGAAATAACAGACAATGGACTCCCTTAGCGGGCCAGGT
TGTGGGCCGGGTCCAGGGGCCATTCCAAAGGGGAGACGACTCAATGGTGTAAGACGACATTGTGGAATAG
CAAGGGCAGTTCCTCGCCTTAGGTTGTAAAGGGAGGTCTTACTACCTCCATATACGAACACACCGGCGAC
CCAAGTTCCTTCGTCGGTAGTCCTTTCTACGTGACTCCTAGCCAGGAGAGCTCTTAAACCTTCTGCAATG
TTCTCAAATTTCGGGTTGGAACCTCCTTGACCACGATGCTTTTCCAAACCACCCTCCTTTTTTGCGCCCT
GCCTCCATCACCCTGACCCCGGGGTCCAGTGCTTGGGCCTTCTCCTGGGTCATCTGCGGGGCCCTGCTCT
ATCGCTCCCGGGGGCACGTCAGGCTCACCATCTGGGCCACCTTCTTGGTGGTATTCAAAATAATCGGCTT
CCCCTACAGGGTGGAAAAATGGCCTTCTACCTGGAGGGGGCCTGCGCGGTGGAGACCCGGATGATGATGA
CTGACTACTGGGACTCCTGGGCCTCTTTTCTCCACGTCCACGACCTCTCCCCCTGGCTCTTTCACGACTT
CCCCCCCTGGCTCTTTCACGTCCTCTACCCCGGCGGCCTCCACTACCTCCTCGACCCCGGCCTCCACTAC
CTCCTCGACCCCGGCCTCCACTGCCTCCTCGACCCCGGCCTCCACCTCCTGCTCCTGCCCCTCCTGCTCC
TGCCCCTCCTCCTGCTCCTGCCCCTCCTGCCCCTCCTGCTCCTGCCCCTCCTGCCCCTCCTGCTCCTGCC
CCTCCTGCCCCTCCTGCTCCTGCCCCTCCTGCCCCTCCTCCTGCTCCTGCCCCTCCTGCCCCTCCTCCTG
CTCCTGCCCCTCCTGCCCCTCCTGCTCCTGCCCCTCCTGCCCCTCCTGCTCCTGCCCCTCCTGCCCCTCC
TGCTCCTGCCCCTCCTGCTCCTGCCCCTCCTGCTCCTGCCCCTCCTGCTCCTGCCCCTCCTGCCCCTCCT
GCCCCTCCTCCTGCTCCTGCCCCTCCTGCTCCTGCCCCTCCTGCCCCTCCTGCCCCTCCTGCTCCTGCCC
CTCCTCCTGCTCCTGCCCCTCCTGCCCCTCCTGCCCCTCCTCCTGCTCCTGCCCCTCCTGCCCCTCCTCC
TGCTCCTGCCCCTCCTCCTGCTCCTGCCCCTCCTGCCCCTCCTGCCCCTCCTCCTGCTCCTGCCCCTCCT
GCCCCTCCTCCTGCTCCTGCCCCTCCTCCTGCTCCTGCCCCTCCTGCCCCTCCTGCCCCTCCTCCTGCTC
CTGCCCCTCCTCCTGCTCCTGCCCCTCCTGCCCCTCCTGCCCCTCCTGCCCCTCCTCCTGCTCCTGCCCC
TCCTCCTGCTCCTGCCCCTCCTGCTCCTGCCCCTCCCGCTCCTGCTCCTGCTCCTGTTCCACCGTGGGTC
CCTTTGCAGCCAATGCAACTTGGACGTTTTTGGGGTCTCCGGACACCATCTCTATGTCTTGGCCCTGATC
CTGAGCCGCCCGGGGCTCCTGGTCTTCCGCCTCCTCGTCCTCGTCCTCTTCCCCGTCCTCGTCCATGGTT
ATCACCCCCTCTTCTTTGAGGTCCACTGCCGCCGGAGCCTTCTGGTCCAGATGTGTCTCCCTTCTCTCCT
AGGCCATTTCCAGGTCCTGTACCTGGCCCCTCGTCAGACATGATTCACACTAAAAGAGATCAATAGACAT
CTTTATTAGACGACGCTCAGTGAATACAGGGAGTGCAGACTCCTGCCCCCTCCAACAGCCCCCCCACCCT
CATCCCCTTCATGGTCGCTGTCAGACAGATCCAGGTCTGAAAATTCCCCATCCTCCGAACCATCCTCGTC
CTCATCACCAATTACTCGCAGCCCGGAAAACTCCCGCTGAACATCCTCAAGATTTGCGTCCTGAGCCTCA
AGCCAGGCCTCAAATTCCTCGTCCCCCTTTTTGCTGGACGGTAGGGATGGGGATTCTCGGGACCCCTCCT
CTTCCTCTTCAAGGTCACCAGACAGAGATGCTACTGGGGCAACGGAAGAAAAGCTGGGTGCGGCCTGTGA
GGATCAGCTTATCGATGATAAGCTGTCAAACATGAGAATTCTTGAAGACGAAAGGGCCTCGTGATACGCC
TATTTTTATAGGTTAATGTCATGATAATAATGGTTTCTTAGACGTCAGGTGGCACTTTTCGGGGAAATGT
GCGCGGAACCCCTATTTGTTTATTTTTCTAAATACATTCAAATATGTATCCGCTCATGAGACAATAACCC
TGATAAATGCTTCAATAATATTGAAAAAGGAAGAGTATGAGTATTCAACATTTCCGTGTCGCCCTTATTC
CCTTTTTTGCGGCATTTTGCCTTCCTGTTTTTGCTCACCCAGAAACGCTGGTGAAAGTAAAAGATGCTGA
AGATCAGTTGGGTGCACGAGTGGGTTACATCGAACTGGATCTCAACAGCGGTAAGATCCTTGAGAGTTTT
CGCCCCGAAGAACGTTTTCCAATGATGAGCACTTTTAAAGTTCTGCTATGTGGCGCGGTATTATCCCGTG
TTGACGCCGGGCAAGAGCAACTCGGTCGCCGCATACACTATTCTCAGAATGACTTGGTTGAGTACTCACC
AGTCACAGAAAAGCATCTTACGGATGGCATGACAGTAAGAGAATTATGCAGTGCTGCCATAACCATGAGT
GATAACACTGCGGCCAACTTACTTCTGACAACGATCGGAGGACCGAAGGAGCTAACCGCTTTTTTGCACA
ACATGGGGGATCATGTAACTCGCCTTGATCGTTGGGAACCGGAGCTGAATGAAGCCATACCAAACGACGA
GCGTGACACCACGATGCCTGCAGCAATGGCAACAACGTTGCGCAAACTATTAACTGGCGAACTACTTACT
CTAGCTTCCCGGCAACAATTAATAGACTGGATGGAGGCGGATAAAGTTGCAGGACCACTTCTGCGCTCGG
CCCTTCCGGCTGGCTGGTTTATTGCTGATAAATCTGGAGCCGGTGAGCGTGGGTCTCGCGGTATCATTGC
AGCACTGGGGCCAGATGGTAAGCCCTCCCGTATCGTAGTTATCTACACGACGGGGAGTCAGGCAACTATG
GATGAACGAAATAGACAGATCGCTGAGATAGGTGCCTCACTGATTAAGCATTGGTAACTGTCAGACCAAG
TTTACTCATATATACTTTAGATTGATTTAAAACTTCATTTTTAATTTAAAAGGATCTAGGTGAAGATCCT
TTTTGATAATCTCATGACCAAAATCCCTTAACGTGAGTTTTCGTTCCACTGAGCGTCAGACCCCGTAGAA
AAGATCAAAGGATCTTCTTGAGATCCTTTTTTTCTGCGCGTAATCTGCTGCTTGCAAACAAAAAAACCAC
CGCTACCAGCGGTGGTTTGTTTGCCGGATCAAGAGCTACCAACTCTTTTTCCGAAGGTAACTGGCTTCAG
CAGAGCGCAGATACCAAATACTGTCCTTCTAGTGTAGCCGTAGTTAGGCCACCACTTCAAGAACTCTGTA
GCACCGCCTACATACCTCGCTCTGCTAATCCTGTTACCAGTGGCTGCTGCCAGTGGCGATAAGTCGTGTC
TTACCGGGTTGGACTCAAGACGATAGTTACCGGATAAGGCGCAGCGGTCGGGCTGAACGGGGGGTTCGTG
CACACAGCCCAGCTTGGAGCGAACGACCTACACCGAACTGAGATACCTACAGCGTGAGCTATGAGAAAGC
GCCACGCTTCCCGAAGGGAGAAAGGCGGACAGGTATCCGGTAAGCGGCAGGGTCGGAACAGGAGAGCGCA
CGAGGGAGCTTCCAGGGGGAAACGCCTGGTATCTTTATAGTCCTGTCGGGTTTCGCCACCTCTGACTTGA
GCGTCGATTTTTGTGATGCTCGTCAGGGGGGCGGAGCCTATGGAAAAACGCCAGCAACGCGGCCTTTTTA
CGGTTCCTGGCCTTTTGCTGGCCTTGAAGCTGTCCCTGATGGTCGTCATCTACCTGCCTGGACAGCATGG
CCTGCAACGCGGGCATCCCGATGCCGCCGGAAGCGAGAAGAATCATAATGGGGAAGGCCATCCAGCCTCG
CGTCGAACTAGATGATCCGGCTGTGGAATGTGTGTCAGTTAGGGTGTGGAAAGTCCCCAGGCTCCCCAGC
AGGCAGAAGTATGCAAAGCATGCATCTCAATTAGTCAGCAACCAGGTGTGGAAAGTCCCCAGGCTCCCCA
GCAGGCAGAAGTATGCAAAGCATGCATCTCAATTAGTCAGCAACCATAGTCCCGCCCCTAACTCCGCCCA
TCCCGCCCCTAACTCCGCCCAGTTCCGCCCATTCTCCGCCCCATGGCTGACTAATTTTTTTTATTTATGC
AGAGGCCGAGGCCGCCTCGGCCTCTGAGCTATTCCAGAAGTAGTGAGGAGGCTTTTTTGGAGGGTGACCG
CCACGACCGGTATGGCCAAGCCTTTGTCTCAAGAAGAATCCACCCTCATTGAAAGAGCAACGGCTACAAT
CAACAGCATCCCCATCTCTGAAGACTACAGCGTCGCCAGCGCAGCTCTCTCTAGCGACGGCCGCATCTTC
ACTGGTGTCAATGTATATCATTTTACTGGGGGACCTTGTGCAGAACTCGTGGTGCTGGGCACTGCTGCTG
CTGCGGCAGCTGGCAACCTGACTTGTATCGTCGCGATCGGAAATGAGAACAGGGGCATCTTGAGCCCCTG
CGGACGGTGCCGACAGGTGCTTCTCGATCTGCATCCTGGGATCAAAGCCATAGTGAAGGACAGTGATGGA
CAGCCGACGGCAGTTGGGATTCGTGAATTGCTGCCCTCTGGTTACGGTCCGACGCGGCCCGACGGGTCCG
AGGGGGGTCGACCTCGAAACTTGTTTATTGCAGCTTATAATGGTTACAAATAAAGCAATAGCATCACAAA
TTTCACAAATAAAGCATTTTTTTCACTGCATTCTAGTTGTGGTTTGTCCAAACTCATCAATGTATCTTAT
CATGTCTGGATCTGATCCGAACCCCTTCCTCGACCAATTCTCATGTTTGACAGCTTATCATCGCAGATCC
GGGCAACGTTGTTGCCATTGCTCGACCAATTCTCATGTTTGACAGCTTATCATCGCAGATCCGTATGGTG
CACTCTCAGTACAATCTGCTCTGATGCCGCATAGTTAAGCCAGTATCTGCTCCCTGCTTGTGTGTTGGAG
GTCGCTGAGTAGTGCGCGAGCAAAATTTAAGCTACAACAAGGCAAGGCTTGACCGACAATTGCATGAAGA
ATCTGCTTAGGGTTAGGCGTTTTGCGCTGCTTCGCGATGTACGGGCCAGATATACGCGTATCTGAGGGGA
CTAGGGTGTGTTTAGGCGAAAAGCGGGGCTTCGGTTGTACGCGGTTAGGAGTCCCCTCAGGATATAGTAG
TTTCGCTTTTGCATAGGGAGGGGGAAATGTAGTCTTATGCAATACTCTTGTAGTCTTGCAACATGGTAAC
GATGAGTTAGCAACATGCCTTACAAGGAGAGAAAAAGCACCGTGCATGCCGATTGGTGGAAGTAAGGTGG
TACGATCGTGCCTTATTAGGAAGGCAACAGACGGGTCTGACATGGATTGGACGAACCACTGAATTCCGCA
TTGCAGAGATATTGTATTTAAGTGCCTAGCTCGATACAATAAACGCCATTTGACCATTCACCACATTGGT
GTGCACCTCCAAGCTGGCCGGGGATCCTCTAGGGCCTCTGAGCTATTCCAGAAGTAGTGAAGAGGCTTTT
TTGGAGGCCTAGGCTTTTGCAAAAAGCTCCGGATCGATCCTGAGAACTTCAGGGTGAGTTTGGGGACCCT
TGATTGTTCTTTCTTTTTCGCTATTGTAAAATTCATGTTATATGGAGGGGGCAAAGTTTTCAGGGTGTTG
TTTAGAATGGGAAGATGTCCCTTGTATCACCATGGACCCTCATGATAATTTTGTTTCTTTCACTTTCTAC
TCTGTTGACAACCATTGTCTCCTCTTATTTTCTTTTCATTTTCTGTAACTTTTTCGTTAAACTTTAGCTT
GCATTTGTAACGAATTTTTAAATTCACTTTTGTTTATTTGTCAGATTGTAAGTACTTTCTCTAATCACTT
TTTTTTCAAGGCAATCAGGGTATATTATATTGTACTTCAGCACAGTTTTAGAGAACAATTGTTATAATTA
AATGATAAGGTAGAATATTTCTGCATATAAATTCTGGCTGGCGTGGAAATATTCTTATTGGTAGAAACAA
CTACATCCTGGTCATCATCCTGCCTTTCTCTTTATGGTTACAATGATATACACTGTTTGAGATGAGGATA
AAATACTCTGAGTCCAAACCGGGCCCCTCTGCTAACCATGTTCATGCCTTCTTCTTTTTCCTACAGCTCC
TGGGCAACGTGCTGGTTATTGTGCTGTCTCATCATTTTGGCAAAGAATTGTAATACGACTCACTATAGGG
CGAATTGATATGTCTAGATTAGATAAAAGTAAAGTGATTAACAGCGCATTAGAGCTGCTTAATGAGGTCG
GAATCGAAGGTTTAACAACCCGTAAACTCGCCCAGAAGCTAGGTGTAGAGCAGCCTACATTGTATTGGCA
TGTAAAAAATAAGCGGGCTTTGCTCGACGCCTTAGCCATTGAGATGTTAGATAGGCACCATACTCACTTT
TGCCCTTTAGAAGGGGAAAGCTGGCAAGATTTTTTACGTAATAACGCTAAAAGTTTTAGATGTGCTTTAC
TAAGTCATCGCGATGGAGCAAAAGTACATTTAGGTACACGGCCTACAGAAAAACAGTATGAAACTCTCGA
AAATCAATTAGCCTTTTTATGCCAACAAGGTTTTTCACTAGAGAATGCATTATATGCACTCAGCGCTGTG
GGGCATTTTACTTTAGGTTGCGTATTGGAAGATCAAGAGCATCAAGTCGCTAAAGAAGAAAGGGAAACAC
CTACTACTGATAGTATGCCGCCATTATTACGACAAGCTATCGAATTATTTGATCACCAAGGTGCAGAGCC
AGCCTTCTTATTCGGCCTTGAATTGATCATATGCGGATTAGAAAAACAACTTAAATGTGAAAGTGGGTCC
GCGTACAGCGGATCCCGGGAATTCAGATCTTATTAAAGCAGAACTTGTTTATTGCAGCTTATAATGGTTA
CAAATAAAGCAATAGCATCACAAATTTCACAAATAAAGCATTTTTTTCACTGCATTCTAGTTGTGGTTTG
TCCAAACTCATCAATGTATCTTATCATGTCTGGTCGAATCCATGGCGCAGAACTGGTAGGTATGGAAGAT
CCGCGTTGACATTGATTATTGACTAGTTATTAATAGTAATCAATTACGGGGTCATTAGTTCATAGCCCAT
ATATGGAGTTCCGCGTTACATAACTTACGGTAAATGGCCCGCCTGGCTGACCGCCCAACGACCCCCGCCC
ATTGACGTCAATAATGACGTATGTTCCCATAGTAACGCCAATAGGGACTTTCCATTGACGTCAATGGGTG
GAGTATTTACGGTAAACTGCCCACTTGGCAGTACATCAAGTGTATCATATGCCAAGTACGCCCCCTATTG
ACGTCAATGACGGTAAATGGCCCGCCTGGCATTATGCCCAGTACATGACCTTATGGGACTTTCCTACTTG
GCAGTACATCTACGTATTAGTCATCGCTATTACCATGGTGATGCGGTTTTGGCAGTACATCAATGGGCGT
GGATAGCGGTTTGACTCACGGGGATTTCCAAGTCTCCACCCCATTGACGTCAATGGGAGTTTGTTTTGGC
ACCAAAATCAACGGGACTTTCCAAAATGTCGTAACAACTCCGCCCCATTGACGCAAATGGGCGGTAGGCG
TGTACGGTGGGAGGTCTATATAAGCAGAGCTCTCCCTATCAGTGATAGAGATCTCCCTATCAGTGATAGA
GATCGTCGACGAGCTCGTTTAGTGAACCGTCAGATCGCCTGGAGACGCCATCCACGCTGTTTTGACCTCC
ATAGAAGACACCGGGACCGATCCAGCCTCCGGACTCTAGCGTTTAAACTTAAGCTTACCACCATGGATTA
TAAAGACGATGATGACAAGCACCACCACCACCACCACGACAAGGATTGTGAAATGAAACGCACCACACTG
GACAGCCCTTTGGGGAAGCTGGAGCTGTCTGGTTGTGAGCAGGGTCTGCACGAAATAATTTTTCTGGGCA
AGGGGACGTCTGCAGCTGATGCCGTGGAGGTCCCAGCCCCCGCTGCGGTTCTCGGAGGTCCGGAGCCCCT
GATACAGGCTACAGCCTGGCTGAATGCCTATTTCCACCAGCCCGAGGCTATCGAAGAGTTCCCCGTGCCG
GCTCTTCACCATCCCGTTTTCCAGCAAGAGTCGTTCACCAGACAGGTGTTATGGAAGCTGCTGAAGGTTG
TGAAATTCGGAGAAGTGATTTCTGAGTCACACTTAGCAGCCCTGGTAGGCAACCCCGCAGCCACGGCAGC
AGTGAATACGGCACTGGATGGCAATCCTGTCCCTATCCTGATCCCGTGCCACAGAGTGGTCCAGGGGGAT
TCGGATGTGGGGCCGTACCTTGGTGGACTGGCCGTGAAGGAATGGCTTCTGGCCCATGAAGGCCACCGGT
TGGGGAAGCCAGGCTTGGGATTCGAACTGGAGGTGCTGTTCCAGGGCCCCGGTACCGCCATCACAAGTTT
GTACAAAAAAGCAGGCACCATGGCGGCGGCGTCTGTCTCTGCGGCTTCTGGTTCTCACTTGTCGAACAGC
TTTGCTGAGCCATCAAGGTCTAATGGAAGCATGGTTCGGCATTCTTCATCTCCATATGTAGTATATCCTT
CGGATAAGCCTTTCCTTAATAGTGATCTACGACGCTCCCCAAGTAAGCCTACACTTGCCTATCCAGAAAG
CAACAGCAGAGCCATATTTTCTGCTCTTAAGAATCTTCAAGATAAGATTCGACGCTTGGAACTTGAGAGG
ATTCAGGCAGAAGAAAGTGTGAAAACCTTGTCTAGAGAAACAATTGAATATAAGAAAGTACTGGATGAAC
AGATACAAGAAAGGGAGAATTCAAAGAATGAGGAATCAAAGCACAATCAAGAACTGACATCTCAGTTGTT
AGCTGCAGAAAATAAATGCAATCTATTAGAAAAACAATTGGAATACATGCGAAATATGATAAAGCATGCC
GAAATGGAGAGGACATCTGTCTTAGAGAAACAAGTTTCCCTAGAAAGAGAACGACAACATGATCAAACAC
ATGTTCAGAGCCAACTTGAAAAATTGGATCTTCTTGAACAGGAGTATAACAAACTTACCACAATGCAGGC
CCTTGCAGAAAAAAAAATGCAAGAGTTGGAAGCAAAACTCCATGAAGAAGAACAGGAAAGGAAACGCATG
CAAGCTAAGGCAGCTGAGTTGCAGACTGGTCTAGAAACAAATAGACTTATCTTTGAAGATAAGGCAACTC
CGTGTGTTCCCAATGCAAGAAGAATTAAAAAAAAGAAGTCAAAACCACCAGAAAAGGTGTAGATACCCAG
CTTTC
Features (pLannotate 1.2.2; 30 found; start..end, strand, type, name):
    433..2222    -  rep_origin     oriP: Epstein-Barr virus oriP replication origin (Yates et al., 2000)
   2223..2441    -  CDS            gL (fragment): GL_EBVB9 - Experimental evidence at protein level: Swiss-Prot protein existence level 1. The heterodimer glycoprotein H-glycoprotein L is required for the fusion of viral and plasma membranes leading to virus entry into the host cell. Acts as a functional inhibitor of gH and maintains gH in an inhibited form. Upon binding to host integrins, gL dissociates from gH leading to activation of the viral fusion glycoproteins gB and gH. Fusion of EBV with B-lymphocytes requires the additional receptor- binding protein gp42, which forms a complex with gH/gL. The heterodimer gH/gL targets also host EPHA
   2524..4451    -  CDS            EBNA1 (fragment): Epstein-Barr nuclear antigen 1, also known as EBNA-1 crucial for latent viral infection, and for episomal amplification of vectors containing the oriP origin (Okita et al., 2013)
   4489..4833    -  CDS            BRRF2_EBVB9 (fragment): Protein inferred from homology: Swiss-Prot protein existence level 3. From Epstein-Barr virus (strain B95-8) (HHV-4) (Human herpesvirus 4).
   4836..4859    -  promoter       tet promoter (fragment): E. coli promoter for tetracycline efflux protein gene
   4972..5076    +  promoter       AmpR promoter: bla
   5077..5937    +  CDS            AmpR: β-lactamase; bla; confers resistance to ampicillin, carbenicillin, and related antibiotics
   6108..6696    +  rep_origin     ori: high-copy-number ColE1/pMB1/pBR322/pUC origin of replication
   6742..6865    -  CDS            TcR (fragment): tetracycline efflux protein; tet; confers resistance to tetracycline
   6903..7200    +  promoter       SV40 promoter: SV40 enhancer and early promoter
   7222..7604    +  CDS            BSD (fragment): blasticidin S deaminase; Aspergillus terreus BSD; confers resistance to blasticidin
   7648..7782    +  polyA_signal   SV40 poly(A) signal: SV40 polyadenylation signal
   7904..7956    -  misc_feature   bom (fragment): basis of mobility region from pBR322
   8087..8180    +  ncRNA          Retro dr1: Accession: RF00214 - Retrovirus direct repeat 1 (dr1)
   8216..8477    +  promoter       RSV promoter: Rous sarcoma virus enhancer/promoter
   8503..8563    +  promoter       SV40 promoter (fragment): SV40 early promoter
   8594..9166    +  intron         β-globin intron: intron from rabbit β-globin gene
   9221..9239    +  promoter       T7 promoter: promoter for bacteriophage T7 RNA polymerase
   9250..9870    +  CDS            tetR: TETR2_ECOLX - Experimental evidence at protein level: Swiss-Prot protein existence level 1. TetR is the repressor of the tetracycline resistance element; its N-terminal region forms a helix-turn-helix structure and binds DNA. Binding of tetracycline to TetR reduces the repressor affinity for the tetracycline resistance gene (tetA) promoter operator sites. From Escherichia coli.
   9912..10033   +  polyA_signal   SV40 poly(A) signal: SV40 polyadenylation signal
  10088..10467   +  enhancer       CMV enhancer: human cytomegalovirus immediate early enhancer
  10468..10671   +  promoter       CMV promoter: human cytomegalovirus (CMV) immediate early promoter
  10673..10692   +  promoter       PLtetO-1 promoter (fragment): modified phage lambda PL promoter with tet operator sites (Lutz and Bujard, 1997)
  10694..10713   +  promoter       PLtetO-1 promoter (fragment): modified phage lambda PL promoter with tet operator sites (Lutz and Bujard, 1997)
  10721..10754   +  promoter       TRE3GV promoter (fragment): 3rd-generation Tet-responsive promoter that can be activated by binding of Tet-On® 3G, optimized for retroviral and lentiviral vectors
  10870..10887   +  CDS            9xHis (fragment): 9xHis affinity tag
  10888..11430   +  CDS            MGMT (fragment): MGMT_HUMAN - Experimental evidence at protein level: Swiss-Prot protein existence level 1. Involved in the cellular defense against the biological effects of O6-methylguanine (O6-MeG) and O4-methylthymine (O4-MeT) in DNA. Repairs the methylated nucleobase in DNA by stoichiometrically transferring the methyl group to a cysteine residue in the enzyme. This is a suicide reaction: the enzyme is irreversibly inactivated. From Homo sapiens (Human).
  11474..11494   +  protein_bind   attB1: mutant version of attB; core recombination site for the Gateway® BP reaction BP Clonase™
  11500..12306   +  CDS            CEP57 (fragment): CEP57_HUMAN - Also known as KIAA0092, TSP57. Experimental evidence at protein level: Swiss-Prot protein existence level 1. Centrosomal protein which may be required for microtubule attachment to centrosomes. May act by forming ring-like structures around microtubules. Mediates nuclear translocation and mitogenic activity of the internalized growth factor FGF2, but that of FGF1. From Homo sapiens (Human).
  12315..14      -  protein_bind   attB2 (across the origin): mutant version of attB; recombination site for the Gateway® BP reaction BP Clonase™
