>Addgene plasmid #136867 | pEBTetDBl-CLIP-Cep57 | addgene full sequence | sequence record 276406 | Addgene NGS Result
TTGTACAAAGTGGTGATGGCAGCTAGCGGCGCGCCCGGCCGCGGGGCAGTGCATGTAATCCCTTCAGTTG
GTTGGTACAACTTGCCAACTGGGCCCTGTTCCACATGTGACACGGGGGGGGACCAAACACAAAGGGGTTC
TCTGACTGTAGTTGACATCCTTATAAATGGATGTGCACATTTGCCAACACTGAGTGGCTTTCATCCTGGA
GCAGACTTTGCAGTCTGTGGACTGCAACACAACATTGCCTTTATGTGTAACTCTTGGCTGAAGCTCTTAC
ACCAATGCTGGGGGACATGTACCTCCCAGGGGCCCAGGAAGACTACGGGAGGCTACACCAACGTCAATCA
GAGGGGCCTGTGTAGCTACCGATAAGCGGACCCTCAAGAGGGCATTAGCAATAGTGTTTATAAGGCCCCC
TTGTTAACCCTAAACGGGTAGCATATGCTTCCCGGGTAGTAGTATATACTATCCAGACTAACCCTAATTC
AATAGCATATGTTACCCAACGGGAAGCATATGCTATCGAATTAGGGTTAGTAAAAGGGTCCTAAGGAACA
GCGATATCTCCCACCCCATGAGCTGTCACGGTTTTATTTACATGGGGTCAGGATTCCACGAGGGTAGTGA
ACCATTTTAGTCACAAGGGCAGTGGCTGAAGATCAAGGAGCGGGCAGTGAACTCTCCTGAATCTTCGCCT
GCTTCTTCATTCTCCTTCGTTTAGCTAATAGAATAACTGCTGAGTTGTGAACAGTAAGGTGTATGTGAGG
TGCTCGAAAACAAGGTTTCAGGTGACGCCCCCAGAATAAAATTTGGACGGGGGGTTCAGTGGTGGCATTG
TGCTATGACACCAATATAACCCTCACAAACCCCTTGGGCAATAAATACTAGTGTAGGAATGAAACATTCT
GAATATCTTTAACAATAGAAATCCATGGGGTGGGGACAAGCCGTAAAGACTGGATGTCCATCTCACACGA
ATTTATGGCTATGGGCAACACATAATCCTAGTGCAATATGATACTGGGGTTATTAAGATGTGTCCCAGGC
AGGGACCAAGACAGGTGAACCATGTTGTTACACTCTATTTGTAACAAGGGGAAAGAGAGTGGACGCCGAC
AGCAGCGGACTCCACTGGTTGTCTCTAACACCCCCGAAAATTAAACGGGGCTCCACGCCAATGGGGCCCA
TAAACAAAGACAAGTGGCCACTCTTTTTTTTGAAATTGTGGAGTGGGGGCACGCGTCAGCCCCCACACGC
CGCCCTGCGGTTTTGGACTGTAAAATAAGGGTGTAATAACTTGGCTGATTGTAACCCCGCTAACCACTGC
GGTCAAACCACTTGCCCACAAAACCACTAATGGCACCCCGGGGAATACCTGCATAAGTAGGTGGGCGGGC
CAAGATAGGGGCGCGATTGCTGCGATCTGGAGGACAAATTACACACACTTGCGCCTGAGCGCCAAGCACA
GGGTTGTTGGTCCTCATATTCACGAGGTCGCTGAGAGCACGGTGGGCTAATGTTGCCATGGGTAGCATAT
ACTACCCAAATATCTGGATAGCATATGCTATCCTAATCTATATCTGGGTAGCATAGGCTATCCTAATCTA
TATCTGGGTAGTATATGCTATCCTAATCTGTATCCGGGTAGCATATGCTATCCTAATAGAGATTAGGGTA
GTATATGCTATCCTAATTTATATCTGGGTAGCATATACTACCCAAATATCTGGATAGCATATGCTATCCT
AATCTATATCTGGGTAGCATATGCTATCCTAATCTATATCTGGGTAGCATAGGCTATCCTAATCTATATC
TGGGTAGCATATGCTATCCTAATCTATATCTGGGTAGTATATGCTATCCTAATTTATATCTGGGTAGCAT
AGGCTATCCTAATCTATATCTGGGTAGCATATGCTATCCTAATCTATATCTGGGTAGTATATGCTATCCT
AATCTGTATCCGGGTAGCATATGCTATCCTCATGCATATACAGTCAGCATATGATACCCAGTAGTAGAGT
GGGAGTGCTATCCTTTGCATATGCCGCCACCTCCCAAGGGGGCGTGAATTTTCGCTGCTTGTCCTTTTCC
TGCTGGTTGCTCCCATTCTTAGGTGAATTTAAGGAGGCCAGGCTAAAGCCGTCGCATGTCTGATTGCTCA
CCAGGTAAATGTCGCTAATGTTTTCCAACGCGAGAAGGTGTTGAGCGCGGAGCTGAGTGACGTGACAACA
TGGGTATGCCCAATTGCCCCATGTTGGGAGGACGAAAATGGTGACAAGACAGATGGCCAGAAATACACCA
ACAGCACGCATGATGTCTACTGGGGATTTATTCTTTAGTGCGGGGGAATACACGGCTTTTAATACGATTG
AGGGCGTCTCCTAACAAGTTACATCACTCCTGCCCTTCCTCACCCTCATCTCCATCACCTCCTTCATCTC
CGTCATCTCCGTCATCACCCTCCGCGGCAGCCCCTTCCACCATAGGTGGAAACCAGGGAGGCAAATCTAC
TCCATCGTCAAAGCTGCACACAGTCACCCTGATATTGCAGGTAGGAGCGGGCTTTGTCATAACAAGGTCC
TTAATCGCATCCTTCAAAACCTCAGCAAATATATGAGTTTGTAAAAAGACCATGAAATAACAGACAATGG
ACTCCCTTAGCGGGCCAGGTTGTGGGCCGGGTCCAGGGGCCATTCCAAAGGGGAGACGACTCAATGGTGT
AAGACGACATTGTGGAATAGCAAGGGCAGTTCCTCGCCTTAGGTTGTAAAGGGAGGTCTTACTACCTCCA
TATACGAACACACCGGCGACCCAAGTTCCTTCGTCGGTAGTCCTTTCTACGTGACTCCTAGCCAGGAGAG
CTCTTAAACCTTCTGCAATGTTCTCAAATTTCGGGTTGGAACCTCCTTGACCACGATGCTTTCCAAACCA
CCCTCCTTTTTTGCGCCTGCCTCCATCACCCTGACCCCGGGGTCCAGTGCTTGGGCCTTCTCCTGGGTCA
TCTGCGGGGCCCTGCTCTATCGCTCCCGGGGGCACGTCAGGCTCACCATCTGGGCCACCTTCTTGGTGGT
ATTCAAAATAATCGGCTTCCCCTACAGGGTGGAAAAATGGCCTTCTACCTGGAGGGGGCCTGCGCGGTGG
AGACCCGGATGATGATGACTGACTACTGGGACTCCTGGGCCTCTTTTCTCCACGTCCACGACCTCTCCCC
CTGGCTCTTTCACGACTTCCCCCCCTGGCTCTTTCACGTCCTCTACCCCGGCGGCCTCCACTACCTCCTC
GACCCCGGCCTCCACTACCTCCTCGACCCCGGCCTCCACTGCCTCCTCGACCCCGGCCTCCACCTCCTGC
TCCTGCCCCTCCTGCTCCTGCCCCTCCTCCTGCTCCTGCCCCTCCTGCCCCTCCTGCTCCTGCCCCTCCT
GCCCCTCCTGCTCCTGCCCCTCCTGCCCCTCCTGCTCCTGCCCCTCCTGCCCCTCCTCCTGCTCCTGCCC
CTCCTGCCCCTCCTCCTGCTCCTGCCCCTCCTGCCCCTCCTGCTCCTGCCCCTCCTGCCCCTCCTGCTCC
TGCCCCTCCTGCCCCTCCTGCTCCTGCCCCTCCTGCTCCTGCCCCTCCTGCTCCTGCCCCTCCTGCTCCT
GCCCCTCCTSCCCCTCCTGCCCCTCCTCCTGCTCCTGCCCCTCCTGCTCCTGCCCCTCCTGCCCCTCCTG
CCCCTCCTGCTCCTGCCCCTCCTCCTGCTCCTGCCCCTCCTGCCCCTCCTGCCCCTCCTCCTSCTCCTGC
YCCTCCTSCCCCTCCTCCTGCTCCTGCCCCTCCTCCTGCTCCTGCCCCTCCTRCCCCTCCTGCCCCTCCT
CCTGCTCCTGCCCCTCCTGCCCCTCCTCCTGCTCCTGCCCCTCCTCCTGCTCCTGCCCCTCCTGCCCCTC
CTGCCCCTCCTCCTGCTCCTGCCCCTCCTCCTGCTCCTGCCCCTCCTGCCCCTCCTGCCCCTCCTGCCCC
TCCTCCTGCTCCTGCCCCTCCTCCTGCTCCTGCCCCTCCTGCTCCTGCCCCTCCCGCTCCTGCTCCTGCT
CCTGTTCCACCGTGGGTCCCTTTGCAGCCAATGCAACTTGGACGTTTTTGGGGTCTCCGGACACCATCTC
TATGTCTTGGCCCTGATCCTGAGCCGCCCGGGGCTCCTGGTCTTCCGCCTCCTCGTCCTCGTCCTCTTCC
CCGTCCTCGTCCATGGTTATCACCCCCTCTTCTTTGAGGTCCACTGCCGCCGGAGCCTTCTGGTCCAGAT
GTGTCTCCCTTCTCTCCTAGGCCATTTCCAGGTCCTGTACCTGGCCCCTCGTCAGACATGATTCACACTA
AAAGAGATCAATAGACATCTTTATTAGACGACGCTCAGTGAATACAGGGAGTGCAGACTCCTGCCCCCTC
CAACAGCCCCCCCACCCTCATCCCCTTCATGGTCGCTGTCAGACAGATCCAGGTCTGAAAATTCCCCATC
CTCCGAACCATCCTCGTCCTCATCACCAATTACTCGCAGCCCGGAAAACTCCCGCTGAACATCCTCAAGA
TTTGCGTCCTGAGCCTCAAGCCAGGCCTCAAATTCCTCGTCCCCCTTTTTGCTGGACGGTAGGGATGGGG
ATTCTCGGGACCCCTCCTCTTCCTCTTCAAGGTCACCAGACAGAGATGCTACTGGGGCAACGGAAGAAAA
GCTGGGTGCGGCCTGTGAGGATCAGCTTATCGATGATAAGCTGTCAAACATGAGAATTCTTGAAGACGAA
AGGGCCTCGTGATACGCCTATTTTTATAGGTTAATGTCATGATAATAATGGTTTCTTAGACGTCAGGTGG
CACTTTTCGGGGAAATGTGCGCGGAACCCCTATTTGTTTATTTTTCTAAATACATTCAAATATGTATCCG
CTCATGAGACAATAACCCTGATAAATGCTTCAATAATATTGAAAAAGGAAGAGTATGAGTATTCAACATT
TCCGTGTCGCCCTTATTCCCTTTTTTGCGGCATTTTGCCTTCCTGTTTTTGCTCACCCAGAAACGCTGGT
GAAAGTAAAAGATGCTGAAGATCAGTTGGGTGCACGAGTGGGTTACATCGAACTGGATCTCAACAGCGGT
AAGATCCTTGAGAGTTTTCGCCCCGAAGAACGTTTTCCAATGATGAGCACTTTTAAAGTTCTGCTATGTG
GCGCGGTATTATCCCGTGTTGACGCCGGGCAAGAGCAACTCGGTCGCCGCATACACTATTCTCAGAATGA
CTTGGTTGAGTACTCACCAGTCACAGAAAAGCATCTTACGGATGGCATGACAGTAAGAGAATTATGCAGT
GCTGCCATAACCATGAGTGATAACACTGCGGCCAACTTACTTCTGACAACGATCGGAGGACCGAAGGAGC
TAACCGCTTTTTTGCACAACATGGGGGATCATGTAACTCGCCTTGATCGTTGGGAACCGGAGCTGAATGA
AGCCATACCAAACGACGAGCGTGACACCACGATGCCTGCAGCAATGGCAACAACGTTGCGCAAACTATTA
ACTGGCGAACTACTTACTCTAGCTTCCCGGCAACAATTAATAGACTGGATGGAGGCGGATAAAGTTGCAG
GACCACTTCTGCGCTCGGCCCTTCCGGCTGGCTGGTTTATTGCTGATAAATCTGGAGCCGGTGAGCGTGG
GTCTCGCGGTATCATTGCAGCACTGGGGCCAGATGGTAAGCCCTCCCGTATCGTAGTTATCTACACGACG
GGGAGTCAGGCAACTATGGATGAACGAAATAGACAGATCGCTGAGATAGGTGCCTCACTGATTAAGCATT
GGTAACTGTCAGACCAAGTTTACTCATATATACTTTAGATTGATTTAAAACTTCATTTTTAATTTAAAAG
GATCTAGGTGAAGATCCTTTTTGATAATCTCATGACCAAAATCCCTTAACGTGAGTTTTCGTTCCACTGA
GCGTCAGACCCCGTAGAAAAGATCAAAGGATCTTCTTGAGATCCTTTTTTTCTGCGCGTAATCTGCTGCT
TGCAAACAAAAAAACCACCGCTACCAGCGGTGGTTTGTTTGCCGGATCAAGAGCTACCAACTCTTTTTCC
GAAGGTAACTGGCTTCAGCAGAGCGCAGATACCAAATACTGTCCTTCTAGTGTAGCCGTAGTTAGGCCAC
CACTTCAAGAACTCTGTAGCACCGCCTACATACCTCGCTCTGCTAATCCTGTTACCAGTGGCTGCTGCCA
GTGGCGATAAGTCGTGTCTTACCGGGTTGGACTCAAGACGATAGTTACCGGATAAGGCGCAGCGGTCGGG
CTGAACGGGGGGTTCGTGCACACAGCCCAGCTTGGAGCGAACGACCTACACCGAACTGAGATACCTACAG
CGTGAGCTATGAGAAAGCGCCACGCTTCCCGAAGGGAGAAAGGCGGACAGGTATCCGGTAAGCGGCAGGG
TCGGAACAGGAGAGCGCACGAGGGAGCTTCCAGGGGGAAACGCCTGGTATCTTTATAGTCCTGTCGGGTT
TCGCCACCTCTGACTTGAGCGTCGATTTTTGTGATGCTCGTCAGGGGGGCGGAGCCTATGGAAAAACGCC
AGCAACGCGGCCTTTTTACGGTTCCTGGCCTTTTGCTGGCCTTGAAGCTGTCCCTGATGGTCGTCATCTA
CCTGCCTGGACAGCATGGCCTGCAACGCGGGCATCCCGATGCCGCCGGAAGCGAGAAGAATCATAATGGG
GAAGGCCATCCAGCCTCGCGTCGAACTAGATGATCCGGCTGTGGAATGTGTGTCAGTTAGGGTGTGGAAA
GTCCCCAGGCTCCCCAGCAGGCAGAAGTATGCAAAGCATGCATCTCAATTAGTCAGCAACCAGGTGTGGA
AAGTCCCCAGGCTCCCCAGCAGGCAGAAGTATGCAAAGCATGCATCTCAATTAGTCAGCAACCATAGTCC
CGCCCCTAACTCCGCCCATCCCGCCCCTAACTCCGCCCAGTTCCGCCCATTCTCCGCCCCATGGCTGACT
AATTTTTTTTATTTATGCAGAGGCCGAGGCCGCCTCGGCCTCTGAGCTATTCCAGAAGTAGTGAGGAGGC
TTTTTTGGAGGGTGACCGCCACGACCGGTATGGCCAAGCCTTTGTCTCAAGAAGAATCCACCCTCATTGA
AAGAGCAACGGCTACAATCAACAGCATCCCCATCTCTGAAGACTACAGCGTCGCCAGCGCAGCTCTCTCT
AGCGACGGCCGCATCTTCACTGGTGTCAATGTATATCATTTTACTGGGGGACCTTGTGCAGAACTCGTGG
TGCTGGGCACTGCTGCTGCTGCGGCAGCTGGCAACCTGACTTGTATCGTCGCGATCGGAAATGAGAACAG
GGGCATCTTGAGCCCCTGCGGACGGTGCCGACAGGTGCTTCTCGATCTGCATCCTGGGATCAAAGCCATA
GTGAAGGACAGTGATGGACAGCCGACGGCAGTTGGGATTCGTGAATTGCTGCCCTCTGGTTATGTGTGGG
AGGGCTAACGGTCCGACGCGGCCCGACGGGTCCGAGGGGGGTCGACCTCGAAACTTGTTTATTGCAGCTT
ATAATGGTTACAAATAAAGCAATAGCATCACAAATTTCACAAATAAAGCATTTTTTTCACTGCATTCTAG
TTGTGGTTTGTCCAAACTCATCAATGTATCTTATCATGTCTGGATCTGATCCGAACCCCTTCCTCGACCA
ATTCTCATGTTTGACAGCTTATCATCGCAGATCCGGGCAACGTTGTTGCCATTGCTCGACCAATTCTCAT
GTTTGACAGCTTATCATCGCAGATCCGTATGGTGCACTCTCAGTACAATCTGCTCTGATGCCGCATAGTT
AAGCCAGTATCTGCTCCCTGCTTGTGTGTTGGAGGTCGCTGAGTAGTGCGCGAGCAAAATTTAAGCTACA
ACAAGGCAAGGCTTGACCGACAATTGCATGAAGAATCTGCTTAGGGTTAGGCGTTTTGCGCTGCTTCGCG
ATGTACGGGCCAGATATACGCGTATCTGAGGGGACTAGGGTGTGTTTAGGCGAAAAGCGGGGCTTCGGTT
GTACGCGGTTAGGAGTCCCCTCAGGATATAGTAGTTTCGCTTTTGCATAGGGAGGGGGAAATGTAGTCTT
ATGCAATACTCTTGTAGTCTTGCAACATGGTAACGATGAGTTAGCAACATGCCTTACAAGGAGAGAAAAA
GCACCGTGCATGCCGATTGGTGGAAGTAAGGTGGTACGATCGTGCCTTATTAGGAAGGCAACAGACGGGT
CTGACATGGATTGGACGAACCACTGAATTCCGCATTGCAGAGATATTGTATTTAAGTGCCTAGCTCGATA
CAATAAACGCCATTTGACCATTCACCACATTGGTGTGCACCTCCAAGCTGGCCGGGGATCCTCTAGGGCC
TCTGAGCTATTCCAGAAGTAGTGAAGAGGCTTTTTTGGAGGCCTAGGCTTTTGCAAAAAGCTCCGGATCG
ATCCTGAGAACTTCAGGGTGAGTTTGGGGACCCTTGATTGTTCTTTCTTTTTCGCTATTGTAAAATTCAT
GTTATATGGAGGGGGCAAAGTTTTCAGGGTGTTGTTTAGAATGGGAAGATGTCCCTTGTATCACCATGGA
CCCTCATGATAATTTTGTTTCTTTCACTTTCTACTCTGTTGACAACCATTGTCTCCTCTTATTTTCTTTT
CATTTTCTGTAACTTTTTCGTTAAACTTTAGCTTGCATTTGTAACGAATTTTTAAATTCACTTTTGTTTA
TTTGTCAGATTGTAAGTACTTTCTCTAATCACTTTTTTTTCAAGGCAATCAGGGTATATTATATTGTACT
TCAGCACAGTTTTAGAGAACAATTGTTATAATTAAATGATAAGGTAGAATATTTCTGCATATAAATTCTG
GCTGGCGTGGAAATATTCTTATTGGTAGAAACAACTACATCCTGGTCATCATCCTGCCTTTCTCTTTATG
GTTACAATGATATACACTGTTTGAGATGAGGATAAAATACTCTGAGTCCAAACCGGGCCCCTCTGCTAAC
CATGTTCATGCCTTCTTCTTTTTCCTACAGCTCCTGGGCAACGTGCTGGTTATTGTGCTGTCTCATCATT
TTGGCAAAGAATTGTAATACGACTCACTATAGGGCGAATTGATATGTCTAGATTAGATAAAAGTAAAGTG
ATTAACAGCGCATTAGAGCTGCTTAATGAGGTCGGAATCGAAGGTTTAACAACCCGTAAACTCGCCCAGA
AGCTAGGTGTAGAGCAGCCTACATTGTATTGGCATGTAAAAAATAAGCGGGCTTTGCTCGACGCCTTAGC
CATTGAGATGTTAGATAGGCACCATACTCACTTTTGCCCTTTAGAAGGGGAAAGCTGGCAAGATTTTTTA
CGTAATAACGCTAAAAGTTTTAGATGTGCTTTACTAAGTCATCGCGATGGAGCAAAAGTACATTTAGGTA
CACGGCCTACAGAAAAACAGTATGAAACTCTCGAAAATCAATTAGCCTTTTTATGCCAACAAGGTTTTTC
ACTAGAGAATGCATTATATGCACTCAGCGCTGTGGGGCATTTTACTTTAGGTTGCGTATTGGAAGATCAA
GAGCATCAAGTCGCTAAAGAAGAAAGGGAAACACCTACTACTGATAGTATGCCGCCATTATTACGACAAG
CTATCGAATTATTTGATCACCAAGGTGCAGAGCCAGCCTTCTTATTCGGCCTTGAATTGATCATATGCGG
ATTAGAAAAACAACTTAAATGTGAAAGTGGGTCCGCGTACAGCGGATCCCGGGAATTCAGATCTTATTAA
AGCAGAACTTGTTTATTGCAGCTTATAATGGTTACAAATAAAGCAATAGCATCACAAATTTCACAAATAA
AGCATTTTTTTCACTGCATTCTAGTTGTGGTTTGTCCAAACTCATCAATGTATCTTATCATGTCTGGTCG
AATCCATGGCGCAGAACTGGTAGGTATGGAAGATCCGCGTTGACATTGATTATTGACTAGTTATTAATAG
TAATCAATTACGGGGTCATTAGTTCATAGCCCATATATGGAGTTCCGCGTTACATAACTTACGGTAAATG
GCCCGCCTGGCTGACCGCCCAACGACCCCCGCCCATTGACGTCAATAATGACGTATGTTCCCATAGTAAC
GCCAATAGGGACTTTCCATTGACGTCAATGGGTGGAGTATTTACGGTAAACTGCCCACTTGGCAGTACAT
CAAGTGTATCATATGCCAAGTACGCCCCCTATTGACGTCAATGACGGTAAATGGCCCGCCTGGCATTATG
CCCAGTACATGACCTTATGGGACTTTCCTACTTGGCAGTACATCTACGTATTAGTCATCGCTATTACCAT
GGTGATGCGGTTTTGGCAGTACATCAATGGGCGTGGATAGCGGTTTGACTCACGGGGATTTCCAAGTCTC
CACCCCATTGACGTCAATGGGAGTTTGTTTTGGCACCAAAATCAACGGGACTTTCCAAAATGTCGTAACA
ACTCCGCCCCATTGACGCAAATGGGCGGTAGGCGTGTACGGTGGGAGGTCTATATAAGCAGAGCTCTCCC
TATCAGTGATAGAGATCTCCCTATCAGTGATAGAGATCGTCGACGAGCTCGTTTAGTGAACCGTCAGATC
GCCTGGAGACGCCATCCACGCTGTTTTGACCTCCATAGAAGACACCGGGACCGATCCAGCCTCCGGACTC
TAGCGTTTAAACTTAAGCTTACCACCATGGATTATAAAGACGATGATGACAAGCACCACCACCACCACCA
CGACAAGGATTGTGAAATGAAACGCACCACACTGGACAGCCCTTTGGGGAAGCTGGAGCTGTCTGGTTGT
GAGCAGGGTCTGCACGAAATAATTTTTCTGGGCAAGGGGACGTCTGCAGCTGATGCCGTGGAGGTCCCAG
CCCCCGCTGCGGTTCTCGGAGGTCCGGAGCCCCTGATACAGGCTACAGCCTGGCTGAATGCCTATTTCCA
CCAGCCCGAGGCTATCGAAGAGTTCCCCGTGCCGGCTCTTCACCATCCCGTTTTCCAGCAAGAGTCGTTC
ACCAGACAGGTGTTATGGAAGCTGCTGAAGGTTGTGAAATTCGGAGAAGTGATTTCTGAGTCACACTTAG
CAGCCCTGGTAGGCAACCCCGCAGCCACGGCAGCAGTGAATACGGCACTGGATGGCAATCCTGTCCCTAT
CCTGATCCCGTGCCACAGAGTGGTCCAGGGGGATTCGGATGTGGGGCCGTACCTTGGTGGACTGGCCGTG
AAGGAATGGCTTCTGGCCCATGAAGGCCACCGGTTGGGGAAGCCAGGCTTGGGATTCGAACTGGAGGTGC
TGTTCCAGGGCCCCGGTACCGCCATCACAAGTTTGTACAAAAAAGCAGGCACCATGGCGGCGGCGTCTGT
CTCTGCGGCTTCTGGTTCTCACTTGTCGAACAGCTTTGCTGAGCCATCAAGGTCTAATGGAAGCATGGTT
CGGCATTCTTCATCTCCATATGTAGTATATCCTTCGGATAAGCCTTTCCTTAATAGTGATCTACGACGCT
CCCCAAGTAAGCCTACACTTGCCTATCCAGAAAGCAACAGCAGAGCCATATTTTCTGCTCTTAAGAATCT
TCAAGATAAGATTCGACGCTTGGAACTTGAGAGGATTCAGGCAGAAGAAAGTGTGAAAACCTTGTCTAGA
GAAACAATTGAATATAAGAAAGTACTGGATGAACAGATACAAGAAAGGGAGAATTCAAAGAATGAGGAAT
CAAAGCACAATCAAGAACTGACATCTCAGTTGTTAGCTGCAGAAAATAAATGCAATCTATTAGAAAAACA
ATTGGAATACATGCGAAATATGATAAAGCATGCCGAAATGGAGAGGACATCTGTCTTAGAGAAACAAGTT
TCCCTAGAAAGAGAACGACAACATGATCAAACACATGTTCAGAGCCAACTTGAAAAATTGGATCTTCTTG
AACAGGAGTATAACAAACTTACCACAATGCAGGCCCTTGCAGAAAAAAAAATGCAAGAGTTGGAAGCAAA
ACTCCATGAAGAAGAACAGGAAAGGAAACGCATGCAAGCTAAGGCAGCTGAGTTGCAGACTGGTCTAGAA
ACAAATAGACTTATCTTTGAAGATAAGGCAACTCCGTGTGTTCCCAATGCAAGAAGAATTAAAAAAAAGA
AGTCAAAACCACCAGAAAAGGTGTAGAACCCAGCTTTC
Features (pLannotate 1.2.2; 30 found; start..end, strand, type, name):
    433..1990    -  rep_origin     oriP (fragment): Epstein-Barr virus oriP replication origin (Yates et al., 2000)
   2103..2321    -  CDS            gL (fragment): GL_EBVB9 - Experimental evidence at protein level: Swiss-Prot protein existence level 1. The heterodimer glycoprotein H-glycoprotein L is required for the fusion of viral and plasma membranes leading to virus entry into the host cell. Acts as a functional inhibitor of gH and maintains gH in an inhibited form. Upon binding to host integrins, gL dissociates from gH leading to activation of the viral fusion glycoproteins gB and gH. Fusion of EBV with B-lymphocytes requires the additional receptor- binding protein gp42, which forms a complex with gH/gL. The heterodimer gH/gL targets also host EPHA
   2404..4329    -  CDS            EBNA1: Epstein-Barr nuclear antigen 1, also known as EBNA-1 crucial for latent viral infection, and for episomal amplification of vectors containing the oriP origin (Okita et al., 2013)
   4367..4711    -  CDS            BRRF2_EBVB9 (fragment): Protein inferred from homology: Swiss-Prot protein existence level 3. From Epstein-Barr virus (strain B95-8) (HHV-4) (Human herpesvirus 4).
   4714..4737    -  promoter       tet promoter (fragment): E. coli promoter for tetracycline efflux protein gene
   4850..4954    +  promoter       AmpR promoter: bla
   4955..5815    +  CDS            AmpR: β-lactamase; bla; confers resistance to ampicillin, carbenicillin, and related antibiotics
   5986..6574    +  rep_origin     ori: high-copy-number ColE1/pMB1/pBR322/pUC origin of replication
   6620..6743    -  CDS            TcR (fragment): tetracycline efflux protein; tet; confers resistance to tetracycline
   6781..7078    +  promoter       SV40 promoter: SV40 enhancer and early promoter
   7100..7498    +  CDS            BSD: blasticidin S deaminase; Aspergillus terreus BSD; confers resistance to blasticidin
   7542..7676    +  polyA_signal   SV40 poly(A) signal: SV40 polyadenylation signal
   7798..7850    -  misc_feature   bom (fragment): basis of mobility region from pBR322
   7981..8074    +  ncRNA          Retro dr1: Accession: RF00214 - Retrovirus direct repeat 1 (dr1)
   8110..8371    +  promoter       RSV promoter: Rous sarcoma virus enhancer/promoter
   8397..8457    +  promoter       SV40 promoter (fragment): SV40 early promoter
   8488..9060    +  intron         β-globin intron: intron from rabbit β-globin gene
   9115..9133    +  promoter       T7 promoter: promoter for bacteriophage T7 RNA polymerase
   9144..9764    +  CDS            tetR: TETR2_ECOLX - Experimental evidence at protein level: Swiss-Prot protein existence level 1. TetR is the repressor of the tetracycline resistance element; its N-terminal region forms a helix-turn-helix structure and binds DNA. Binding of tetracycline to TetR reduces the repressor affinity for the tetracycline resistance gene (tetA) promoter operator sites. From Escherichia coli.
   9806..9927    +  polyA_signal   SV40 poly(A) signal: SV40 polyadenylation signal
   9982..10361   +  enhancer       CMV enhancer: human cytomegalovirus immediate early enhancer
  10362..10565   +  promoter       CMV promoter: human cytomegalovirus (CMV) immediate early promoter
  10567..10586   +  promoter       PLtetO-1 promoter (fragment): modified phage lambda PL promoter with tet operator sites (Lutz and Bujard, 1997)
  10588..10607   +  promoter       PLtetO-1 promoter (fragment): modified phage lambda PL promoter with tet operator sites (Lutz and Bujard, 1997)
  10615..10648   +  promoter       TRE3GV promoter (fragment): 3rd-generation Tet-responsive promoter that can be activated by binding of Tet-On® 3G, optimized for retroviral and lentiviral vectors
  10764..10781   +  CDS            9xHis (fragment): 9xHis affinity tag
  10782..11324   +  CDS            MGMT (fragment): MGMT_HUMAN - Experimental evidence at protein level: Swiss-Prot protein existence level 1. Involved in the cellular defense against the biological effects of O6-methylguanine (O6-MeG) and O4-methylthymine (O4-MeT) in DNA. Repairs the methylated nucleobase in DNA by stoichiometrically transferring the methyl group to a cysteine residue in the enzyme. This is a suicide reaction: the enzyme is irreversibly inactivated. From Homo sapiens (Human).
  11368..11388   +  protein_bind   attB1: mutant version of attB; core recombination site for the Gateway® BP reaction BP Clonase™
  11394..12200   +  CDS            CEP57 (fragment): CEP57_HUMAN - Also known as KIAA0092, TSP57. Experimental evidence at protein level: Swiss-Prot protein existence level 1. Centrosomal protein which may be required for microtubule attachment to centrosomes. May act by forming ring-like structures around microtubules. Mediates nuclear translocation and mitogenic activity of the internalized growth factor FGF2, but that of FGF1. From Homo sapiens (Human).
  12208..14      -  protein_bind   attB2 (across the origin): mutant version of attB; recombination site for the Gateway® BP reaction BP Clonase™
