[The description below was written by a language model from this plasmid's Addgene catalogue record and pLannotate feature annotations shown in this document.]
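Description:
pEBTetDBl-CLIP-Cep57 is an Epstein-Barr virus-based episomal mammalian expression plasmid for tetracycline-regulated production of the human centrosomal protein Cep57 fused at its N terminus to the CLIP-tag. The pEBTetDBl backbone carries the EBV oriP origin and the EBNA1 gene, which together allow the plasmid to replicate and persist extrachromosomally in human cells. Small flanking EBV gene fragments, and remnants of the pBR322 tetracycline resistance region, appear to be carry-over sequence. Transfected cells are selected with blasticidin through an SV40 promoter-driven BSD cassette with an SV40 polyadenylation signal. In E. coli the plasmid is maintained by a high-copy ColE1/pUC-type origin and ampicillin resistance.

Regulation is self-contained. A TetR repressor cassette, preceded by RSV and SV40 promoter elements and a rabbit β-globin intron and ending in an SV40 poly(A) signal, sits upstream of a CMV enhancer/promoter bearing two tet operator sites (CMV-TetO2). TetR binding keeps this promoter silent until tetracycline or doxycycline releases it. The regulated transcript encodes a His tag (the record also lists a FLAG tag, which is not annotated), then the CLIP-tag, which is detected as an MGMT-derived sequence because it is an engineered alkyltransferase that reacts covalently with benzylcytosine substrates. Cep57 follows between the attB1 and attB2 sites left by Gateway cloning. Only part of CEP57 is matched in the annotation. No poly(A) signal is annotated after the insert, consistent with the depositor's note that a polyadenylation deletion gives low protein expression.

The depositor and sequenced records differ by about 100 bp, mainly within oriP. The associated work used such tagged proteins for selective chemical crosslinking to identify a Cep57-Cep63-Cep152 centrosomal complex.
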