Addgene plasmid #136867: pEBTetDBl-CLIP-Cep57
Purpose: Mammalian expression of the centrosomal protein Cep57 N-terminally fused to CLIP-tag
Depositing lab: Kai Johnsson. Depositing organization: Swiss Federal Institute of Technology (EPFL). Publication: Selective chemical crosslinking reveals a Cep57-Cep63-Cep152 centrosomal complex. Lukinavicius G, Lavogina D, Orpinell M, Umezawa K, Reymond L, Garin N, Gonczy P, Johnsson K. Curr Biol. 2013 Feb 4;23(3):265-70. doi: 10.1016/j.cub.2012.12.030. Epub 2013 Jan 17. PubMed 23333316.
Backbone
  Vector backbone: pEBTetDBl
  Backbone size w/o insert (bp): 10639
  Vector type: Mammalian Expression
  Selectable markers: Blasticidin
Growth in bacteria
  Bacterial resistance: Ampicillin, 100 μg/mL
  Growth temperature: 37°C
  Growth strain: DH5alpha
  Copy number: High Copy
Gene/Insert
  Gene/Insert name: CLIP-Cep57
  Species: H. sapiens (human), Synthetic
  Insert size (bp): 1686
  Entrez Gene: CEP57 (a.k.a. MVA2, PIG8, TSP57)
  Promoter: CMV-TetO2
  Tag / fusion protein: FLAG-tag / His-tag (N terminal on insert)
  Cloning method: Gateway Cloning
  Sequencing primers: 5′ CMV_Fwd
Terms and licenses: Academic/Nonprofit Terms; Industry Terms: Not Available to Industry
Depositor comments: PolyAdenylation RNA deletion - low protein expression level
How to cite: pEBTetDBl-CLIP-Cep57 was a gift from Kai Johnsson (Addgene plasmid # 136867 ; http://n2t.net/addgene:136867 ; RRID:Addgene_136867)
