>Addgene plasmid #136867 | pEBTetDBl-CLIP-Cep57 | depositor partial sequence | sequence record 264163 | Insert
ATGGGCGGTAGGCGTGTACGGTGGGAGGTCTATATAAGCAGAGCTCTCCCTATCAGTGATAGAGATCTCC
CTATCAGTGATAGAGATCGTCGACGAGCTCGTTTAGTGAACCGTCAGATCGCCTGGAGACGCCATCCACG
CTGTTTTGACCTCCATAGAAGACACCGGGACCGATCCAGCCTCCGGACTCTAGCGTTTAAACTTAAGCTT
ACCACCATGGATTATAAAGACGATGATGACAAGCACCACCACCACCACCACGACAAGGATTGTGAAATGA
AACGCACCACACTGGACAGCCCTTTGGGGAAGCTGGAGCTGTCTGGTTGTGAGCAGGGTCTGCACGAAAT
AATTTTTCTGGGCAAGGGGACGTCTGCAGCTGATGCCGTGGAGGTCCCAGCCCCCGCTGCGGTTCTCGGA
GGTCCGGAGCCCCTGATACAGGCTACAGCCTGGCTGAATGCCTATTTCCACCAGCCCGAGGCTATCGAAG
AGTTCCCCGTGCCGGCTCTTCACCATCCCGTTTTCCAGCAAGAGTCGTTCACCAGACAGGTGTTATGGAA
GCTGCTGAAGGTTGTGAAATTCGGAGAAGTGATTTCTGAGTCACACTTAGCAGCCCTGGTAGGCAACCCC
GCAGCCACGGCAGCAGTGAATACGGCACTGGATGGCAATCCTGTCCCTATCCTGATCCCGTGCCACAGAG
TGGTCCAGGGGGATTCGGATGTGGGGCCGTACCTTGGTGGACTGGCCGTGAAGGAATGGCTTCTGGCCCA
TGAAGGCCACCGGTTGGGGAAGCCAGGCTTGGGATTCGAACTGGAGGTGCTGTTCCAGGGCCCCGGTACC
GCCATCACAAGTTTGTACAAAAAAGCAGGCACCATGGCGGCGGCGTCTGTCTCTGCGGCTTCTGGTTCTC
ACTTGTCGAACAGCTTTGCTGAGCCATCAAGGTCTAATGGAAGCATGGTTCGGCATTCTTCATCTCCATA
TGTAGTATATCCTTCGGATAAGCCTTTCCTTAATAGTGATCTACGACGCTCCCCAAGTAAGCCTACACTT
GCCTATCCAGAAAGCAACAGCAGAGCCATATTTTCTGCTCTTAAGAATCTTCAAGATAAGATTCGACGCT
TGGAACTTGAGAGGATTCAGGCAGAAGAAAGTGTGAAAACCTTGTCTAGAGAAACAATTGAATATAAGAA
AGTACTGGATGAACAGATACAAGAAAGGGAGAATTCAAAGAATGAGGAATCAAAGCACAATCAAGAACTG
ACATCTCAGTTGTTAGCTGCAGAAAATAAATGCAATCTATTAGAAAAACAATTGGAATACATGCGAAATA
TGATAAAGCATGCCGAAATGGAGAGGACATCTGTCTTAGAGAAACAAGTTTCCCTAGAAAGAGAACGACA
ACATGATCAAACACATGTTCAGAGCCAACTTGAAAAATTGGATCTTCTTGAACAGGAGTATAACAAACTT
ACCACAATGCAGGCCCTTGCAGAAAAAAAAATGCAAGAGTTGGAAGCAAAACTCCATGAAGAAGAACAGG
AAAGGAAACGCATGCAAGCTAAGGCAGCTGAGTTGCAGACTGGTCTAGAAACAAATAGACTTATCTTTGA
AGATAAGGCAACTCCGTGTGTTCCCAATGCAAGAAGAATTAAAAAAAAGAAGTCAAAACCACCAGAAAAG
GTGTAG
